>Addgene plasmid #79414 | pcDNA3/hArf3(WT)-HA | addgene full sequence | sequence record 176222 | Addgene NGS Result
[75 nt withheld, positions 1-75]
C
[91 nt withheld, positions 77-167]
A
[49 nt withheld, positions 169-217]
CCTTTGACGTTGGAGTCCACGTTCTTT
[37 nt withheld, positions 245-281]
ACCCTATCTCGGTCTATTCTTTTGATTTATAAGGGATTTTGCCGATTTCGGCCTATTGGTTAAAAAATGA
GCTGATTTAACAAAAATTTAACGCGAATTAATTCTGTGGAATGTGTGTCAGTTAGGGTGTGGAAAGTCCC
CAGGCTCCCCAGCAGGCAGAAGTATGCAAAGCATGCATCTCAATTAGTCAGCAACCAGGTGTGGAAAGTC
CCCAGGCTCCCCAGCAGGCAGAAGTATGCAAAGCATGCATCTCAATTAGTCAGCAACCATAGTCCCGCCC
CTAACTCCGCCCATCCCGCCCCTAACTCCGCCCAGTTCCGCCCATTCTCCGCCCCATGGCTGACTAATTT
TTTTTATTTATGCAGAGGCCGAGGCCGCCTCTGCCTCTGAGCTATTCCAGAAGTAGTGAGGAGGCTTTTT
TGGAGGCCTAGGCTTTTGCAAAAAGCTCCCGGGAGCTTGTATATCCATTTTCGGATCTGATCAAGAGACA
GGATGAGGATCGTTTCGCATGATTGAACAAGATGGATTGCACGCAGGTTCTCCGGCCGCTTGGGTGGAGA
GGCTATTCGGCTATGACTGGGCACAACAGACAATCGGCTGCTCTGATGCCGCCGTGTTCCGGCTGTCAGC
GCAGGGGCGCCCGGTTCTTTTTGTCAAGACCGACCTGTCCGGTGCCCTGAATGAACTGCAGGACGAGGCA
GCGCGGCTATCGTGGCTGGCCACGACGGGCGTTCCTTGCGCAGCTGTGCTCGACGTTGTCACTGAAGCGG
GAAGGGACTGGCTGCTATTGGGCGAAGTGCCGGGGCAGGATCTCCTGTCATCTCACCTTGCTCCTGCCGA
GAAAGTATCCATCATGGCTGATGCAATGCGGCGGCTGCATACGCTTGATCCGGCTACCTGCCCATTCGAC
CACCAAGCGAAACATCGCATCGAGCGAGCACGTACTCGGATGGAAGCCGGTCTTGTCGATCAGGATGATC
TGGACGAAGAGCATCAGGGGCTCGCGCCAGCCGAACTGTTCGCCAGGCTCAAGGCGCGCATGCCCGACGG
CGAGGATCTCGTCGTGACCCATGGCGATGCCTGCTTGCCGAATATCATGGTGGAAAATGGCCGCTTTTCT
GGATTCATCGACTGTGGCCGGCTGGGTGTGGCGGACCGCTATCAGGACATAGCGTTGGCTACCCGTGATA
TTGCTGAAGAGCTTGGCGGCGAATGGGCTGACCGCTTCCTCGTGCTTTACGGTATCGCCGCTCCCGATTC
GCAGCGCATCGCCTTCTATCGCCTTCTTGACGAGTTCTTCTGAGCGGGACTCTGGGGTTCGAAATGACCG
ACCAAGCGACGCCCAACCTGCCATCACGAGATTTCGATTCCACCGCCGCCTTCTATGAAAGGTTGGGCTT
CGGAATCGTTTTCCGGGACGCCGGCTGGATGATCCTCCAGCGCGGGGATCTCATGCTGGAGTTCTTCGCC
CACCCCAACTTGTTTATTGCAGCTTATAATGGTTACAAATAAAGCAATAGCATCACAAATTTCACAAATA
AAGCATTTTTTTCACTGCATTCTAGTTGTGGTTTGTCCAAACTCATCAATGTATCTTATCATGTCTGTAT
ACCGTCGACCTCTAGCTAGAGCTTGGCGTAATCATGGTCATAGCTGTTTCCTGTGTGAAATTGTTATCCG
CTCACAATTCCACACAACATACGAGCCGGAAGCATAAAGTGTAAAGCCTGGGGTGCCTAATGAGTGAGCT
AACTCACATTAATTGCGTTGCGCTCACTGCCCGCTTTCCAGTCGGGAAACCTGTCGTGCCAGCTGCATTA
ATGAATCGGCCAACGCGCGGGGAGAGGCGGTTTGCGTATTGGGCGCTCTTCCGCTTCCTCGCTCACTGAC
TCGCTGCGCTCGGTCGTTCGGCTGCGGCGAGCGGTATCAGCTCACTCAAAGGCGGTAATACGGTTATCCA
CAGAATCAGGGGATAACGCAGGAAAGAACATGTGAGCAAAAGGCCAGCAAAAGGCCAGGAACCGTAAAAA
GGCCGCGTTGCTGGCGTTTTTCCATAGGCTCCGCCCCCCTGACGAGCATCACAAAAATCGACGCTCAAGT
CAGAGGTGGCGAAACCCGACAGGACTATAAAGATACCAGGCGTTTCCCCCTGGAAGCTCCCTCGTGCGCT
CTCCTGTTCCGACCCTGCCGCTTACCGGATACCTGTCCGCCTTTCTCCCTTCGGGAAGCGTGGCGCTTTC
TCATAGCTCACGCTGTAGGTATCTCAGTTCGGTGTAGGTCGTTCGCTCCAAGCTGGGCTGTGTGCACGAA
CCCCCCGTTCAGCCCGACCGCTGCGCCTTATCCGGTAACTATCGTCTTGAGTCCAACCCGGTAAGACACG
ACTTATCGCCACTGGCAGCAGCCACTGGTAACAGGATTAGCAGAGCGAGGTATGTAGGCGGTGCTACAGA
GTTCTTGAAGTGGTGGCCTAACTACGGCTACACTAGAAGAACAGTATTTGGTATCTGCGCTCTGCTGAAG
CCAGTTACCTTCGGAAAAAGAGTTGGTAGCTCTTGATCCGGCAAACAAACCACCGCTGGTAGCGGTGGTT
TTTTTGTTTGCAAGCAGCAGATTACGCGCAGAAAAAAAGGATCTCAAGAAGATCCTTTGATCTTTTCTAC
GGGGTCTGACGCTCAGTGGAACGAAAACTCACGTTAAGGGATTTTGGTCATGAGATTATCAAAAAGGATC
TTCACCTAGATCCTTTTAAATTAAAAATGAAGTTTTAAATCAATCTAAAGTATATATGAGTAAACTTGGT
CTGACAGTTACCAATGCTTAATCAGTGAGGCACCTATCTCAGCGATCTGTCTATTTCGTTCATCCATAGT
TGCCTGACTCCCCGTCGTGTAGATAACTACGATACGGGAGGGCTTACCATCTGGCCCCAGTGCTGCAATG
ATACCGCGAGACCCACGCTCACCGGCTCCAGATTTATCAGCAATAAACCAGCCAGCCGGAAGGGCCGAGC
GCAGAAGTGGTCCTGCAACTTTATCCGCCTCCATCCAGTCTATTAATTGTTGCCGGGAAGCTAGAGTAAG
TAGTTCGCCAGTTAATAGTTTGCGCAACGTTGTTGCCATTGCTACAGGCATCGTGGTGTCACGCTCGTCG
TTTGGTATGGCTTCATTCAGCTCCGGTTCCCAACGATCAAGGCGAGTTACATGATCCCCCATGTTGTGCA
AAAAAGCGGTTAGCTCCTTCGGTCCTCCGATCGTTGTCAGAAGTAAGTTGGCCGCAGTGTTATCACTCAT
GGTTATGGCAGCACTGCATAATTCTCTTACTGTCATGCCATCCGTAAGATGCTTTTCTGTGACTGGTGAG
TACTCAACCAAGTCATTCTGAGAATAGTGTATGCGGCGACCGAGTTGCTCTTGCCCGGCGTCAATACGGG
ATAATACCGCGCCACATAGCAGAACTTTAAAAGTGCTCATCATTGGAAAACGTTCTTCGGGGCGAAAACT
CTCAAGGATCTTACCGCTGTTGAGATCCAGTTCGATGTAACCCACTCGTGCACCCAACTGATCTTCAGCA
TCTTTTACTTTCACCAGCGTTTCTGGGTGAGCAAAAACAGGAAGGCAAAATGCCGCAAAAAAGGGAATAA
GGGCGACACGGAAATGTTGAATACTCATACTCTTCCTTTTTCAATATTATTGAAGCATTTATCAGGGTTA
TTGTCTCATGAGCGGATACATATTTGAATGTATTTAGAAAAATAAACAAATAGGGGTTCCGCGCACATTT
CCCCGAAAAGTGCCACCTGACGTCGACGGATCGGGAGATCTCCCGATCCCCTATGGTGCACTCTCAGTAC
AATCTGCTCTGATGCCGCATAGTTAAGCCAGTATCTGCTCCCTGCTTGTGTGTTGGAGGTCGCTGAGTAG
TGCGCGAGCAAAATTTAAGCTACAACAAGGCAAGGCTTGACCGACAATTGCATGAAGAATCTGCTTAGGG
TTAGGCGTTTTGCGCTGCTTCGCGATGTACGGGCCAGATATACGCGTTGACATTGATTATTGACTAGTTA
TTAATAGTAATCAATTACGGGGTCATTAGTTCATAGCCCATATATGGAGTTCCGCGTTACATAACTTACG
GTAAATGGCCCGCCTGGCTGACCGCCCAACGACCCCCGCCCATTGACGTCAATAATGACGTATGTTCCCA
TAGTAACGCCAATAGGGACTTTCCATTGACGTCAATGGGTGGAGTATTTACGGTAAACTGCCCACTTGGC
AGTACATCAAGTGTATCATATGCCAAGTACGCCCCCTATTGACGTCAATGACGGTAAATGGCCCGCCTGG
CATTATGCCCAGTACATGACCTTATGGGACTTTCCTACTTGGCAGTACATCTACGTATTAGTCATCGCTA
TTACCATGGTGATGCGGTTTTGGCAGTACATCAATGGGCGTGGATAGCGGTTTGACTCACGGGGATTTCC
AAGTCTCCACCCCATTGACGTCAATGGGAGTTTGTTTTGGCACCAAAATCAACGGGACTTTCCAAAATGT
CGTAACAACTCCGCCCCATTGACGCAAATGGGCGGTAGGCGTGTACGGTGGGAGGTCTATATAAGCAGAG
CTCTCTGGCTAACTAGAGAACCCACTGCTTACTGGCTTATCGAAATTAATACGACTCACTATAGGGAGAC
CCAAGCTTGGTACCGAGCTCGGATCCGCCACCATGGGCAATATCTTTGGAAACCTTCTCAAGAGCCTGAT
TGGGAAGAAGGAGATGCGCATCCTGATGGTGGGCCTGGATGCCGCAGGAAAGACCACCATCCTATACAAG
CTGAAACTGGGGGAGATCGTCACCACCATCCCTACCATTGGGTTCAATGTGGAGACAGTGGAGTATAAGA
ACATCAGCTTTACAGTGTGGGATGTGGGTGGCCAGGACAAGATTCGACCCCTCTGGAGACACTACTTCCA
GAACACCCAAGGGTTGATATTTGTGGTCGACAGCAATGATCGGGAGCGAGTAAATGAGGCCCGGGAAGAG
CTGATGAGAATGCTGGCGGAGGACGAGCTCCGGGATGCTGTACTCCTTGTCTTTGCAAACAAACAGGATC
TGCCTAATGCTATGAACGCTGCTGAGATCACAGACAAGCTGGGCCTGCATTCCCTTCGTCACCGTAACTG
GTACATTCAGGCCACCTGTGCCACCAGCGGGGACGGGCTGTACGAAGGCCTGGACTGGCTGGCCAATCAG
CTCAAAAACAAGAAGCTCGAGTATCCATACGATGTACCAGACTACGCAGAGATCCACTAGTTCTAGAGGG
CCCTATTCTATAGTGTCACCTAAATGCTAGAGCTCGCTGATCAGCCTCGACTGTGCCTTCTAGTTGCCAG
CCATCTGTTGTTTGCCCCTCCCCCGTGCCTTCCTTGACCCTGGAAGGTGCCACTCCCACTGTCCTTTCCT
AATAAAATGAGGAAATTGCATCGCATTGTCTGAGTAGGTGTCATTCTATTCTGGGGGGTGGGGTGGGGCA
GGACAGCAAGGGGGAGGATTGGGAAGACAATAGCAGGCATGCTGGGGATGCGGTGGGCTCTATGGCTTCT
GAGGCGGAAAGAACCAGCTGGGGCTCTAGGGGGTATCCCC
[49 nt withheld, positions 5922-5970]
Features (pLannotate 1.2.2; 22 found; start..end, strand, type, name):
    394..723     +  promoter       SV40 promoter: SV40 enhancer and early promoter
    790..1581    +  CDS            neo: KKA2_KLEPN - Also known as kan, nptII. Experimental evidence at protein level: Swiss-Prot protein existence level 1. Resistance to kanamycin, neomycin, paromomycin, ribostamycin, butirosin and gentamicin B. From Klebsiella pneumoniae.
   1605..1763    +  CDS            ble (fragment): BLE_KLEPN - Experimental evidence at protein level: Swiss-Prot protein existence level 1. Binding protein with a strong affinity to the bleomycin family of antibiotics. Binds to CL990; an antimitotic-antibiotic compound. From Klebsiella pneumoniae.
   1758..1879    +  polyA_signal   SV40 poly(A) signal: SV40 polyadenylation signal
   1952..1968    -  protein_bind   lac operator: The lac repressor binds to the lac operator to inhibit transcription in E. coli. This inhibition can be relieved by adding lactose or isopropyl-β-D-thiogalactopyranoside (IPTG). lac repressor encoded by lacI
   1976..2006    -  promoter       lac promoter: promoter for the E. coli lac operon
   2021..2042    -  protein_bind   CAP binding site: CAP binding activates transcription in the presence of cAMP. E. coli catabolite activator protein
   2055..2147    -  CDS            lacI (fragment): lac repressor; lacI; The lac repressor binds to the lac operator to inhibit transcription in E. coli. This inhibition can be relieved by adding lactose or isopropyl-β-D-thiogalactopyranoside (IPTG).
   2330..2918    -  rep_origin     ori: high-copy-number ColE1/pMB1/pBR322/pUC origin of replication
   3089..3949    -  CDS            AmpR: β-lactamase; bla; confers resistance to ampicillin, carbenicillin, and related antibiotics
   3950..4054    -  promoter       AmpR promoter: bla
   4113..4165    -  misc_feature   bom (fragment): basis of mobility region from pBR322
   4320..4699    +  enhancer       CMV enhancer: human cytomegalovirus immediate early enhancer
   4700..4903    +  promoter       CMV promoter: human cytomegalovirus (CMV) immediate early promoter
   4899..4932    +  LTR            5' LTR (truncated) (fragment): truncated 5' long terminal repeat (LTR) from HIV-1
   4948..4966    +  promoter       T7 promoter: promoter for bacteriophage T7 RNA polymerase
   5004..5546    +  CDS            ARF3: ARF3_HUMAN - Experimental evidence at protein level: Swiss-Prot protein existence level 1. GTP-binding protein that functions as an allosteric activator of the cholera toxin catalytic subunit, an ADP-ribosyltransferase. Involved in protein trafficking; may modulate vesicle budding and uncoating within the Golgi apparatus. From Homo sapiens (Human).
   5582..5599    -  misc_feature   MCS (fragment): pBluescript multiple cloning site
   5608..5626    -  promoter       SP6 promoter: promoter for bacteriophage SP6 RNA polymerase
   5652..5876    +  polyA_signal   bGH poly(A) signal: bovine growth hormone polyadenylation signal
   5880..5901    +  promoter       SV40 promoter (fragment): SV40 enhancer and early promoter
   5922..380     +  rep_origin     f1 ori (across the origin) (sequence partly withheld): f1 bacteriophage origin of replication; arrow indicates direction of (+) strand synthesis
