[The description below was written by a language model from this plasmid's Addgene catalogue record and pLannotate feature annotations shown in this document.]
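Description:
pcDNA3/hArf3(WT)-HA is a mammalian expression plasmid built on the pcDNA3 backbone that produces wild-type human ARF3 carrying a C-terminal HA epitope tag. It is propagated in E. coli through a high-copy ColE1/pUC-type origin with ampicillin selection from the β-lactamase gene, and it also carries an f1 origin, which allows single-stranded DNA production. For mammalian cells, a separate cassette made up of the SV40 enhancer/early promoter, the neomycin phosphotransferase gene and an SV40 polyadenylation signal confers G418 resistance, so stable transfectants can be selected as well as using the plasmid transiently.

The ARF3 coding sequence sits downstream of the human cytomegalovirus immediate-early enhancer and promoter and is terminated by the bovine growth hormone polyadenylation signal, giving strong constitutive expression. T7 and SP6 phage promoters flank the insert, as is usual for pcDNA3, and can serve for in vitro transcription or as sequencing priming sites. The HA tag is listed in the catalogue as being supplied by the backbone at the C terminus. The automated feature table does not annotate it separately, although a short unannotated stretch follows the ARF3 open reading frame. Several small annotated fragments (ble, lacI, an HIV-1 LTR piece, bom) appear to be backbone remnants or short similarity matches rather than functional parts.

ARF3 is a small GTP-binding protein involved in membrane trafficking and vesicle budding. This construct allows the wild-type protein to be detected or immunoprecipitated via the HA epitope. The associated work concerns the roles of ARF1 and ARF3 in recycling endosome integrity and the recycling pathway.
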