Addgene plasmid #79414: pcDNA3/hArf3(WT)-HA
Purpose: Expresses C-terminally HA-tagged Arf3(WT) in mammalian cells
Depositing lab: Kazuhisa Nakayama. Depositing organization: Kyoto University, Graduate School of Pharmaceutical Sciences. Publication: ARF1 and ARF3 are required for the integrity of recycling endosomes and the recycling pathway. Kondo Y, Hanai A, Nakai W, Katoh Y, Nakayama K, Shin HW. Cell Struct Funct. 2012;37(2):141-54. Epub 2012 Sep 5. DN/JST.JSTAGE/csf/12015 PubMed 22971977.
Backbone
  Vector backbone: pcDNA3
  Backbone manufacturer: Invitrogen
  Vector type: Mammalian Expression
  Selectable markers: Neomycin (select with G418)
Growth in bacteria
  Bacterial resistance: Ampicillin, 100 μg/mL
  Growth temperature: 37°C
  Growth strain: DH5alpha
  Copy number: Unknown
Gene/Insert
  Gene/Insert name: Arf3
  Species: H. sapiens (human)
  Entrez Gene: ARF3
  Tag / fusion protein: HA (C terminal on backbone)
Terms and licenses: Academic/Nonprofit Terms; Industry Terms: Not Available to Industry
How to cite: pcDNA3/hArf3(WT)-HA was a gift from Kazuhisa Nakayama (Addgene plasmid # 79414 ; http://n2t.net/addgene:79414 ; RRID:Addgene_79414)
